>Addgene plasmid #239056 | pBAD-ApplePy1Low | addgene full sequence | sequence record 476989 | Addgene NGS Result
CCGCTCGCCGCAGCCGAACGACCGAGCGCAGCGAGTCAGTGAGCGAGGAAGCGGAAGAGCGCCTGATGCG
GTATTTTCTCCTTACGCATCTGTGCGGTATTTCACACCGCATATGGTGCACTCTCAGTACAATCTGCTCT
GATGCCGCATAGTTAAGCCAGTATACACTCCGCTATCGCTACGTGACTGGGTCATGGCTGCGCCCCGACA
CCCGCCAACACCCGCTGACGCGCCCTGACGGGCTTGTCTGCTCCCGGCATCCGCTTACAGACAAGCTGTG
ACCGTCTCCGGGAGCTGCATGTGTCAGAGGTTTTCACCGTCATCACCGAAACGCGCGAGGCAGCAGATCA
ATTCGCGCGCGAAGGCGAAGCGGCATGCATAATGTGCCTGTCAAATGGACGAAGCAGGGATTCTGCAAAC
CCTATGCTACTCCGTCAAGCCGTCAATTGTCTGATTCGTTACCAATTATGACAACTTGACGGCTACATCA
TTCACTTTTTCTTCACAACCGGCACGGAACTCGCTCGGGCTGGCCCCGGTGCATTTTTTAAATACCCGCG
AGAAATAGAGTTGATCGTCAAAACCAACATTGCGACCGACGGTGGCGATAGGCATCCGGGTGGTGCTCAA
AAGCAGCTTCGCCTGGCTGATACGTTGGTCCTCGCGCCAGCTTAAGACGCTAATCCCTAACTGCTGGCGG
AAAAGATGTGACAGACGCGACGGCGACAAGCAAACATGCTGTGCGACGCTGGCGATATCAAAATTGCTGT
CTGCCAGGTGATCGCTGATGTACTGACAAGCCTCGCGTACCCGATTATCCATCGGTGGATGGAGCGACTC
GTTAATCGCTTCCATGCGCCGCAGTAACAATTGCTCAAGCAGATTTATCGCCAGCAGCTCCGAATAGCGC
CCTTCCCCTTGCCCGGCGTTAATGATTTGCCCAAACAGGTCGCTGAAATGCGGCTGGTGCGCTTCATCCG
GGCGAAAGAACCCCGTATTGGCAAATATTGACGGCCAGTTAAGCCATTCATGCCAGTAGGCGCGCGGACG
AAAGTAAACCCACTGGTGATACCATTCGCGAGCCTCCGGATGACGACCGTAGTGATGAATCTCTCCTGGC
GGGAACAGCAAAATATCACCCGGTCGGCAAACAAATTCTCGTCCCTGATTTTTCACCACCCCCTGACCGC
GAATGGTGAGATTGAGAATATAACCTTTCATTCCCAGCGGTCGGTCGATAAAAAAATCGAGATAACCGTT
GGCCTCAATCGGCGTTAAACCCGCCACCAGATGGGCATTAAACGAGTATCCCGGCAGCAGGGGATCATTT
TGCGCTTCAGCCATACTTTTCATACTCCCGCCATTCAGAGAAGAAACCAATTGTCCATATTGCATCAGAC
ATTGCCGTCACTGCGTCTTTTACTGGCTCTTCTCGCTAACCAAACCGGTAACCCCGCTTATTAAAAGCAT
TCTGTAACAAAGCGGGACCAAAGCCATGACAAAAACGCGTAACAAAAGTGTCTATAATCACGGCAGAAAA
GTCCACATTGATTATTTGCACGGCGTCACACTTTGCTATGCCATAGCATTTTTATCCATAAGATTAGCGG
ATCCTACCTGACGCTTTTTATCGCAACTCTCTACTGTTTCTCCATACCCGTTTTTTGGGCTAACAGGAGG
AATTAACCATGGGGGGTTCTCATCATCATCATCATCATGGTATGGCTAGCATGACTGGTGGACAGCAAAT
GGGTCGGGATCTGTACGACGATGACGATAAGGATCCGAGCTCGAGAATGGTGCAATCTTTCTCCGATCCG
CTGGTAGAACTGCTTTCCGATCACCCGGAATCCCAATATGACTTGCTCGAAACGCGCCATGCGCTGGAAG
GGATCGCAGCATATTACGCTGCCTTGTGCAGCTCAGATGAAGAGAAAGAGAGGATCAGAGAGTTGCATCA
TGCGATTGAGCTTGCCCAACAAAGTGGTGATCTCGATGCCGAAAGTAACGCTGTACTTCAGTATCAAATC
GCGGTGACCGAGGCAGCGCACAATGTGGTCCTTTTGCACTTGTTGAGATATATGGAGCCTATGCTCGCAC
AGAATATCCGACATAACTTTGAGCTGCTGTACTCTGGTACGGTGGTTTCCGAGCGGATGTTCCCCGAGGA
CGGCGCCCTGAAGAGCGAGGTCAAGAAGGGGCTGAGGCTGAAGGACGGCGGCCACTACGCCGTGGAGGTC
AAGACCACCTACAAGGCCAAGAAGCCCGTGCCCCTGCCCGGCGCCTACATCGTCGACATCATGTTGGACA
TCGTGTCCCACAACGAGGACTACACTATCGTGGAACAGTTCGAACGCGCCGAGGGCCGCCACCCCACCGG
CGGCCTGGACGAGCTGTACAAGGGAGGTACAGGCGGGAGTCTGGTAAGCAAGGGCGAGGAGGATGACATG
GCCATCGTCAAGGAGTTCATGCGCTTCAAGGTGCACATGGAGGGCTCCGTTAACGGCCACGAGTTCGAGA
TCGAAGGCGAGGGCGAGGGCCGCCCCTACGAGGCCTTTCAGACTGCTAAGCTGAAGGTGACCAAGGGTGG
CCCCCTGCCCTTCGCCTGGGACATCTTATCCCCTCAGTTCATGTACGGCTCCAAGGCCTACATTAAGCAC
CCAGCCGATATCCCCGACTACTTCAAGCTGTCCTTCCCCGAGGGCTTCAGCTGGGAGCGCGTGATGTACT
TCGAGGACGGCGGCATTATTCACGTTAACCAGGACTCCTCCCTGCAGGACGGCGTATTTATCTACAAGGT
GAAGCTGCGCGGCACCAACTTCCCCCCCGACGGCCCCGTAATGCAGATGAAGACCATGGGCTGGGAGTCG
GGTTGGCGACGAGAGATGCTGCCGCTCGTGGCCTCCCATCGCACTCGCATATTTGAAGCTATTATGGCAG
GAAAACCGGAGGAAGCCAGGGAAGCGTCACATAGACACTTGGCCTTTATTAAGGAAATCCTGCTGGACCG
GTCAAGGGGGGAATCACGCCGCGAACTCTCATTGAGAAGGCTGGAGCAAAGAGAGAATTGAAAGCTTGGC
TGTTTTGGCGGATGAGAGAAGATTTTCAGCCTGATACAGATTAAATCAGAACGCAGAAGCGGTCTGATAA
AACAGAATTTGCCTGGCGGCAGTAGCGCGGTGGTCCCACCTGACCCCATGCCGAACTCAGAAGTGAAACG
CCGTAGCGCCGATGGTAGTGTGGGGTCTCCCCATGCGAGAGTAGGGAACTGCCAGGCATCAAATAAAACG
AAAGGCTCAGTCGCTGGGAACCTGCGGTTATCTGCTGTTCTTCTGGGTTTCCGTCTGGTCACTGCCGGTG
GCGTTGGGGAACTGCCAGGCATCAAATAAAACGAAAGGCTCAGTCGAAAGACTGGGCCTTTCGTTTTATC
TGTTGTTTGTCGGTGAACGCTCTCCTGAGTAGGACAAATCCGCCGGGAGCGGATTTGAACGTTGCGAAGC
AACGGCCCGGAGGGTGGCGGGCAGGACGCCCGCCATAAACTGCCAGGCATCAAATTAAGCAGAAGGCCAT
CCTGACGGATGGCCTTTTTGCGTTTCTACAAACTCTTTTGTTTATTTTTCTAAATACATTCAAATATGTA
TCCGCTCATGAGACAATAACCCTGATAAATGCTTCAATAATATTGAAAAAGGAAGAGTATGAGTATTCAA
CATTTCCGTGTCGCCCTTATTCCCTTTTTTGCGGCATTTTGCCTTCCTGTTTTTGCTCACCCAGAAACGC
TGGTGAAAGTAAAAGATGCTGAAGATCAGTTGGGTGCACGAGTGGGTTACATCGAACTGGATCTCAACAG
CGGTAAGATCCTTGAGAGTTTTCGCCCCGAAGAACGTTTTCCAATGATGAGCACTTTTAAAGTTCTGCTA
TGTGGCGCGGTATTATCCCGTGTTGACGCCGGGCAAGAGCAACTCGGTCGCCGCATACACTATTCTCAGA
ATGACTTGGTTGAGTACTCACCAGTCACAGAAAAGCATCTTACGGATGGCATGACAGTAAGAGAATTATG
CAGTGCTGCCATAACCATGAGTGATAACACTGCGGCCAACTTACTTCTGACAACGATCGGAGGACCGAAG
GAGCTAACCGCTTTTTTGCACAACATGGGGGATCATGTAACTCGCCTTGATCGTTGGGAACCGGAGCTGA
ATGAAGCCATACCAAACGACGAGCGTGACACCACGATGCCTGTAGCAATGGCAACAACGTTGCGCAAACT
ATTAACTGGCGAACTACTTACTCTAGCTTCCCGGCAACAATTAATAGACTGGATGGAGGCGGATAAAGTT
GCAGGACCACTTCTGCGCTCGGCCCTTCCGGCTGGCTGGTTTATTGCTGATAAATCTGGAGCCGGTGAGC
GTGGGTCTCGCGGTATCATTGCAGCACTGGGGCCAGATGGTAAGCCCTCCCGTATCGTAGTTATCTACAC
GACGGGGAGTCAGGCAACTATGGATGAACGAAATAGACAGATCGCTGAGATAGGTGCCTCACTGATTAAG
CATTGGTAACTGTCAGACCAAGTTTACTCATATATACTTTAGATTGATTTAAAACTTCATTTTTAATTTA
AAAGGATCTAGGTGAAGATCCTTTTTGATAATCTCATGACCAAAATCCCTTAACGTGAGTTTTCGTTCCA
CTGAGCGTCAGACCCCGTAGAAAAGATCAAAGGATCTTCTTGAGATCCTTTTTTTCTGCGCGTAATCTGC
TGCTTGCAAACAAAACAACCACCGCTACCAGCGGTGGTTTGTTTGCCGGATCAAGAGCTACCAACTCTTT
TTCCGAAGGTAACTGGCTTCAGCAGAGCGCAGATACCAAATACTGTCCTTCTAGTGTAGCCGTAGTTAGG
CCACCACTTCAAGAACTCTGTAGCACCGCCTACATACCTCGCTCTGCTAATCCTGTTACCAGTGGCTGCT
GCCAGTGGCGATAAGTCGTGTCTTACCGGGTTGGACTCAAGACGATAGTTACCGGATAAGGCGCAGCGGT
CGGGCTGAACGGGGGGTTCGTGCACACAGCCCAGCTTGGAGCGAACGACCTACACCGAACTGAGATACCT
ACAGCGTGAGCTATGAGAAAGCGCCACGCTTCCCGAAGGGAGAAAGGCGGACAGGTATCCGGTAAGCGGC
AGGGTCGGAACAGGAGAGCGCACGAGGGAGCTTCCAGGGGGAAACGCCTGGTATCTTTATAGTCCTGTCG
GGTTTCGCCACCTCTGACTTGAGCGTCGATTTTTGTGATGCTCGTCAGGGGGGCGGAGCCTATGGAAAAA
CGCCAGCAACGCGGCCTTTTTACGGTTCCTGGCCTTTTGCTGGCCTTTTGCTCACATGTTCTTTCCTGCG
TTATCCCCTGATTCTGTGGATAACCGTATTACCGCCTTTGAGTGAGCTGATA
Features (pLannotate 1.2.2; 19 found; start..end, strand, type, name):
      1..57      +  rep_origin     RSF ori (fragment): Plasmids containing the RSF 1030 origin of replication can be propagated in E. coli cells that contain additional plasmids with compatible origins.
     62..202     -  misc_feature   bom: basis of mobility region from pBR322
    304..344     -  CDS            rop (fragment): Rop protein, which maintains plasmids at low copy number; rop
    466..1344    -  CDS            araC: L-arabinose regulatory protein; araC
   1371..1655    +  promoter       araBAD promoter: araBAD; promoter of the L-arabinose operon of E. coli; the araC regulatory gene is transcribed in the opposite direction (Guzman et al., 1995)
   1701..1721    +  CDS            capTEV™ (fragment): composite tag for in vivo biotinylation, TEV protease cleavage, and 6xHis tagging
   1722..1754    +  CDS            T7 tag (gene 10 leader): leader peptide from bacteriophage T7 gene 10 promotes efficient translation in E. coli
   1758..1781    +  CDS            Xpress™ tag: Xpress™ epitope tag, including an enterokinase recognition and cleavage site
   1791..2135    +  CDS            pdhR (fragment): PDHR_ECOLI - Also known as aceC, genA, yacB. Experimental evidence at protein level: Swiss-Prot protein existence level 1. Transcriptional repressor for the pyruvate dehydrogenase complex genes aceEF and lpd. From Escherichia coli (strain K12).
   2144..2867    +  CDS            HyPerRed (fragment): red fluorescent genetically encoded indicator for H2O2 ()
   2877..3068    +  CDS            pdhR (fragment): PDHR_ECOLI - Also known as aceC, genA, yacB. Experimental evidence at protein level: Swiss-Prot protein existence level 1. Transcriptional repressor for the pyruvate dehydrogenase complex genes aceEF and lpd. From Escherichia coli (strain K12).
   3161..3276    +  ncRNA          5S rRNA: Accession: RF00001 - 5S ribosomal RNA
   3280..3303    +  terminator     rrnB T1 terminator (fragment): transcription terminator T1 from the E. coli rrnB gene
   3304..3366    +  CDS            uidB (fragment): UIDB2_ECOLI - Also known as gusB, uidP. Experimental evidence at protein level: Swiss-Prot protein existence level 1. Responsible for the transport of glucuronide into the cell energized by the proton motive force (probably by symport). Import is enhanced by UidC (GusC, AC Q47706). From Escherichia coli (strain K12).
   3383..3469    +  terminator     rrnB T1 terminator: Escherichia coli rrnB; transcription terminator T1 from the E. coli rrnB gene
   3561..3588    +  terminator     rrnB T2 terminator: transcription terminator T2 from the E. coli rrnB gene
   3607..3698    +  promoter       AmpR promoter: bla
   3699..4559    +  CDS            AmpR: β-lactamase; bla; confers resistance to ampicillin, carbenicillin, and related antibiotics
   4730..5318    +  rep_origin     ori: high-copy-number ColE1/pMB1/pBR322/pUC origin of replication
