[The description below was written by a language model from this plasmid's Addgene catalogue record and pLannotate feature annotations shown in this document.]
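Description:
pBAD-ApplePy1Low is a bacterial expression plasmid built on the pBAD backbone for arabinose-inducible production in E. coli of ApplePy1Low, a low-affinity, red fluorescent, genetically encoded biosensor for pyruvate. The 5,442 nt plasmid is maintained through a ColE1/pMB1-type origin (recorded as high copy) and selected with ampicillin via the β-lactamase gene under its own promoter. The annotation also picks up backbone remnants typical of pBR322-derived vectors: a bom site, a short rop fragment and a small fragment matching the RSF origin. These are vestigial rather than functional features.

Expression is controlled by the araBAD promoter together with the divergently transcribed araC regulator, so transcription is kept low without L-arabinose and switched on when it is added. The open reading frame begins with the vector's N-terminal leader. This comprises a short stretch annotated as a fragment of a His-containing composite tag (probably the 6xHis portion), the T7 gene 10 leader that aids translation, and the Xpress epitope with its enterokinase cleavage site.

The synthetic 1,272 bp insert, cloned between XhoI and HindIII, follows this leader. It consists of two segments of the E. coli pyruvate-responsive transcriptional repressor PdhR flanking a red fluorescent protein domain, which the automated annotation matches to the reporter module of HyPerRed. This insertion architecture is characteristic of single-fluorescent-protein biosensors, in which ligand binding to the sensing domain alters fluorescence. The record does not describe what distinguishes the low-affinity variant. Transcription ends at the rrnB T1 and T2 terminators; the 5S rRNA and short uidB matches lie within this terminator region. The leader tags make the plasmid suited to producing the sensor protein in bacteria for purification and in vitro characterisation.
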