Addgene plasmid #239056: pBAD-ApplePy1Low
Purpose: Bacterial expression of low affinity red fluorescent pyruvate biosensor ApplePy1Low
Depositing lab: Robert Campbell. Depositing organization: The University of Tokyo. Publication: High-performance genetically-encoded green and red fluorescent biosensors for pyruvate. Imai S, Hario S, Suerte C, Yamaguchi I, Sakoi K, Terai T, Takahashi-Yamashiro K, Campbell RE. bioRxiv 2025.04.17.649293 10.1101/2025.04.17.649293.
Backbone
  Vector backbone: pBAD
  Vector type: Bacterial Expression
Growth in bacteria
  Bacterial resistance: Ampicillin, 100 μg/mL
  Growth temperature: 37°C
  Growth strain: DH5alpha
  Copy number: High Copy
Gene/Insert
  Gene/Insert name: ApplePy1Low
  Species: Synthetic
  Insert size (bp): 1272
  Cloning method: Restriction Enzyme; 5′ cloning site XhoI (not destroyed); 3′ cloning site HindIII (not destroyed)
Terms and licenses: Academic/Nonprofit Terms; Industry Terms: Not Available to Industry
Depositor comments: Please visit ttps://doi.org/10.1101/2025.04.17.649293 for bioRxiv preprint.
How to cite: pBAD-ApplePy1Low was a gift from Robert Campbell (Addgene plasmid # 239056 ; http://n2t.net/addgene:239056 ; RRID:Addgene_239056)
